Addgene plasmid #141719: TFORF0819
Purpose: Lentiviral vector for overexpressing transcription factor ORFs with unique 24-bp barcodes. Barcodes facilitate identification of transcription factors in pooled screens.
Depositing lab: Feng Zhang. Depositing organization: Broad Institute. Publication: A transcription factor atlas of directed differentiation. Joung J, Ma S, Tay T, Geiger-Schuller KR, Kirchgatterer PC, Verdine VK, Guo B, Arias-Garcia MA, Allen WE, Singh A, Kuksenko O, Abudayyeh OO, Gootenberg JS, Fu Z, Macrae RK, Buenrostro JD, Regev A, Zhang F. Cell. 2023 Jan 5;186(1):209-229.e26. doi: 10.1016/j.cell.2022.11.026. PubMed 36608654.
Backbone
  Vector backbone: pLX_TRC317
  Backbone manufacturer: Broad Institute Genetic Perturbation Platform
  Backbone size w/o insert (bp): 8264
  Vector type: Mammalian Expression, Lentiviral
  Selectable markers: Puromycin
Growth in bacteria
  Bacterial resistance: Ampicillin, 100 μg/mL
  Growth temperature: 37°C
  Growth strain: NEB Stable
  Copy number: High Copy
Gene/Insert
  Gene/Insert name: LHX5
  Species: H. sapiens (human)
  Insert size (bp): 1310
  Entrez Gene: LHX5
  Promoter: EF1a
  Cloning method: Unknown
  Sequencing primers: 5′ GGGTGGAGACTGAAGTTAGGCCAG; 3′ CACATAGCGTAAAAGGAGCAACATAG
Terms and licenses: Academic/Nonprofit Terms; Industry Terms: Not Available to Industry
Depositor comments: NM_022363,ENST00000261731 . The transcription factor ORF portion of this plasmid was synthesized by Genewiz. Please test multiple small colonies in case of plasmid recombination. To make this collection available in a timely manner, a portion of this collection was not fully sequenced by Addgene. If an Addgene verified full plasmid sequence is not available, please contact us prior to placing an order to request the full sequence.
How to cite: TFORF0819 was a gift from Feng Zhang (Addgene plasmid # 141719 ; http://n2t.net/addgene:141719 ; RRID:Addgene_141719)
