[The description below was written by a language model from this plasmid's Addgene catalogue record and pLannotate feature annotations shown in this document.]
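Description:
TFORF0819 is a lentiviral mammalian expression plasmid built on the pLX_TRC317 backbone and carrying the human LHX5 open reading frame, one member of a barcoded transcription factor ORF collection. It is propagated in E. coli through a high-copy ColE1/pUC-type origin with ampicillin selection (AmpR under its own bla promoter). An f1 origin and leftover lac, T7 and T3 cloning-vector elements are also annotated in the bacterial portion. The depositor notes that the plasmid can recombine during propagation, as is common for LTR-containing vectors.

The viral cassette has a third-generation, self-inactivating layout. An RSV promoter fused to a truncated HIV-1 5' LTR drives production of the genomic RNA, followed by the Ψ packaging signal, a gag fragment, the RRE for Rev-dependent nuclear export, a cPPT/CTS, and a ΔU3 3' LTR, with an SV40 polyadenylation signal downstream. Within the transferred region, an SV40 early promoter/origin segment precedes the puromycin N-acetyltransferase gene, allowing puromycin selection of transduced cells. A separate EF-1α promoter drives constitutive expression of LHX5, a protein annotated as regulating neuronal differentiation and migration during central nervous system development. A WPRE downstream of the ORF enhances transcript stability and expression.

According to the record, each ORF in the collection is paired with a unique 24-bp barcode. This lets the overexpressed factor be identified in pooled screens, as in the associated study of directed differentiation. The barcode is not annotated as a feature, so its exact position is not given by the table. A short U6 promoter fragment annotated between the ORF and the WPRE is only a partial match rather than a functional promoter.
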