Features (pLannotate 1.2.2; 31 found; start..end, strand, type, name):
      5..231     +  promoter       RSV promoter: Rous sarcoma virus enhancer/promoter
    232..412     +  LTR            5' LTR (truncated): truncated 5' long terminal repeat (LTR) from HIV-1
    459..584     +  misc_feature   HIV-1 Ψ: packaging signal of human immunodeficiency virus type 1
    568..931     +  CDS            HIV-1 gag (fragment): gag protein from human immunodeficiency virus 1; gag
   1077..1310    +  misc_feature   RRE: The Rev response element (RRE) of HIV-1 allows for Rev-dependent mRNA export from the nucleus to the cytoplasm.
   1687..1713    +  CDS            Rev (fragment): human immunodeficiency virus 1 (HIV-1) Rev protein; rev; enhances nuclear export of unspliced and incompletely spliced viral mRNAs
   1720..1743    +  promoter       SV40 promoter (fragment): SV40 early promoter
   1744..1815    +  promoter       SV40 promoter (fragment): SV40 enhancer and early promoter
   1839..1974    +  rep_origin     SV40 ori: SV40 origin of replication
   2020..2616    +  CDS            PuroR (fragment): puromycin N-acetyltransferase; pac from Streptomyces; confers resistance to puromycin
   2665..2782    +  misc_feature   cPPT/CTS: central polypurine tract and central termination sequence of HIV-1
   2847..2913    +  CDS            small t antigen (fragment): SV40 (simian virus 40) small t antigen
   2920..4098    +  promoter       EF-1α promoter: strong constitutive promoter for human elongation factor EF-1α
   4115..5320    +  CDS            LHX5: LHX5_HUMAN - Experimental evidence at protein level: Swiss-Prot protein existence level 1. Plays an essential role in the regulation of neuronal differentiation and migration during development of the central nervous system. From Homo sapiens (Human).
   5336..5389    +  promoter       U6 promoter (fragment): RNA polymerase III promoter for human U6 snRNA
   5431..6019    +  misc_feature   WPRE: woodchuck hepatitis virus posttranscriptional regulatory element
   6070..6089    +  misc_feature   cPPT/CTS (fragment): central polypurine tract and central termination sequence of HIV-1
   6091..6324    +  LTR            3' LTR (ΔU3): self-inactivating 3' long terminal repeat (LTR) from HIV-1
   6402..6523    +  polyA_signal   SV40 poly(A) signal: SV40 polyadenylation signal
   6563..6698    +  rep_origin     SV40 ori: SV40 origin of replication
   6719..6737    -  promoter       T7 promoter: promoter for bacteriophage T7 RNA polymerase
   6745..6900    +  CDS            lacZα (fragment): LacZα fragment of β-galactosidase; lacZ fragment
   6905..7333    +  rep_origin     f1 ori (sequence partly withheld): f1 bacteriophage origin of replication; arrow indicates direction of (+) strand synthesis
   7386..7490    +  promoter       AmpR promoter: bla
   7491..8351    +  CDS            AmpR: β-lactamase; bla; confers resistance to ampicillin, carbenicillin, and related antibiotics
   8522..9110    +  rep_origin     ori: high-copy-number ColE1/pMB1/pBR322/pUC origin of replication
   9293..9385    +  CDS            lacI (fragment): lac repressor; lacI; The lac repressor binds to the lac operator to inhibit transcription in E. coli. This inhibition can be relieved by adding lactose or isopropyl-β-D-thiogalactopyranoside (IPTG).
   9398..9419    +  protein_bind   CAP binding site: CAP binding activates transcription in the presence of cAMP. E. coli catabolite activator protein
   9434..9464    +  promoter       lac promoter: promoter for the E. coli lac operon
   9472..9488    +  protein_bind   lac operator: The lac repressor binds to the lac operator to inhibit transcription in E. coli. This inhibition can be relieved by adding lactose or isopropyl-β-D-thiogalactopyranoside (IPTG). lac repressor encoded by lacI
   9533..9551    +  promoter       T3 promoter: promoter for bacteriophage T3 RNA polymerase
>Addgene plasmid #141719 | TFORF0819 | addgene full sequence | sequence record 404233 | Addgene NGS Result
TTAATGTAGTCTTATGCAATACTCTTGTAGTCTTGCAACATGGTAACGATGAGTTAGCAACATGCCTTAC
AAGGAGAGAAAAAGCACCGTGCATGCCGATTGGTGGAAGTAAGGTGGTACGATCGTGCCTTATTAGGAAG
GCAACAGACGGGTCTGACATGGATTGGACGAACCACTGAATTGCCGCATTGCAGAGATATTGTATTTAAG
TGCCTAGCTCGATACATAAACGGGTCTCTCTGGTTAGACCAGATCTGAGCCTGGGAGCTCTCTGGCTAAC
TAGGGAACCCACTGCTTAAGCCTCAATAAAGCTTGCCTTGAGTGCTTCAAGTAGTGTGTGCCCGTCTGTT
GTGTGACTCTGGTAACTAGAGATCCCTCAGACCCTTTTAGTCAGTGTGGAAAATCTCTAGCAGTGGCGCC
CGAACAGGGACTTGAAAGCGAAAGGGAAACCAGAGGAGCTCTCTCGACGCAGGACTCGGCTTGCTGAAGC
GCGCACGGCAAGAGGCGAGGGGCGGCGACTGGTGAGTACGCCAAAAATTTTGACTAGCGGAGGCTAGAAG
GAGAGAGATGGGTGCGAGAGCGTCAGTATTAAGCGGGGGAGAATTAGATCGCGATGGGAAAAAATTCGGT
TAAGGCCAGGGGGAAAGAAAAAATATAAATTAAAACATATAGTATGGGCAAGCAGGGAGCTAGAACGATT
CGCAGTTAATCCTGGCCTGTTAGAAACATCAGAAGGCTGTAGACAAATACTGGGACAGCTACAACCATCC
CTTCAGACAGGATCAGAAGAACTTAGATCATTATATAATACAGTAGCAACCCTCTATTGTGTGCATCAAA
GGATAGAGATAAAAGACACCAAGGAAGCTTTAGACAAGATAGAGGAAGAGCAAAACAAAAGTAAGACCAC
CGCACAGCAAGCGGCCGCTGATCTTCAGACCTGGAGGAGGAGATATGAGGGACAATTGGAGAAGTGAATT
ATATAAATATAAAGTAGTAAAAATTGAACCATTAGGAGTAGCACCCACCAAGGCAAAGAGAAGAGTGGTG
CAGAGAGAAAAAAGAGCAGTGGGAATAGGAGCTTTGTTCCTTGGGTTCTTGGGAGCAGCAGGAAGCACTA
TGGGCGCAGCGTCAATGACGCTGACGGTACAGGCCAGACAATTATTGTCTGGTATAGTGCAGCAGCAGAA
CAATTTGCTGAGGGCTATTGAGGCGCAACAGCATCTGTTGCAACTCACAGTCTGGGGCATCAAGCAGCTC
CAGGCAAGAATCCTGGCTGTGGAAAGATACCTAAAGGATCAACAGCTCCTGGGGATTTGGGGTTGCTCTG
GAAAACTCATTTGCACCACTGCTGTGCCTTGGAATGCTAGTTGGAGTAATAAATCTCTGGAACAGATTTG
GAATCACACGACCTGGATGGAGTGGGACAGAGAAATTAACAATTACACAAGCTTAATACACTCCTTAATT
GAAGAATCGCAAAACCAGCAAGAAAAGAATGAACAAGAATTATTGGAATTAGATAAATGGGCAAGTTTGT
GGAATTGGTTTAACATAACAAATTGGCTGTGGTATATAAAATTATTCATAATGATAGTAGGAGGCTTGGT
AGGTTTAAGAATAGTTTTTGCTGTACTTTCTATAGTGAATAGAGTTAGGCAGGGATATTCACCATTATCG
TTTCAGACCCACCTCCCAACCCCGAGGGGACCCATGCATTGCATCTCAATTAGTCAGCAACCAGGTGTGG
AAAGTCCCCAGGCTCCCCAGCAGGCAGAAGTATGCAAAGCATGCGTCTCAATTAGTCAGCAACCATAGTC
CCGCCCCTAACTCCGCCCATCCCGCCCCTAACTCCGCCCAGTTCCGCCCATTCTCCGCCCCATGGCTGAC
TAATTTTTTTTATTTATGCAGAGGCCGAGGCCGCCTCGGCCTCTGAGCTATTCCAGAAGTAGTGAGGAGG
CTTTTTTGGAGGCCTAGGCTTTTGCAAAAAGCTTTCTAGAGGTACCACCGGAGCTTACCATGACCGAGTA
CAAGCCCACGGTGCGCCTCGCCACCCGCGACGACGTCCCCAGGGCCGTACGCACCCTCGCCGCCGCGTTC
GCCGACTACCCCGCCACGCGCCACACCGTCGATCCGGACCGCCACATCGAGCGGGTCACCGAGCTGCAAG
AACTCTTCCTCACGCGCGTCGGGCTCGACATCGGCAAGGTGTGGGTCGCGGACGACGGCGCCGCCGTGGC
GGTCTGGACCACGCCGGAGAGCGTCGAAGCGGGGGCGGTGTTCGCCGAGATCGGCCCGCGCATGGCCGAG
TTGAGCGGTTCCCGGCTGGCCGCGCAGCAACAGATGGAAGGCCTCCTGGCGCCGCACCGGCCCAAGGAGC
CCGCGTGGTTCCTGGCCACCGTCGGCGTCTCGCCCGACCACCAGGGCAAGGGTCTGGGCAGCGCCGTCGT
GCTCCCCGGAGTGGAGGCGGCCGAGCGCGCCGGGGTGCCCGCCTTCCTGGAGACCTCCGCGCCCCGCAAC
CTCCCCTTCTACGAGCGGCTCGGCTTCACCGTCACCGCCGACGTCGAGGTGCCCGAAGGACCGCGCACCT
GGTGCATGACCCGCAAGCCCGGTGCCAGTTAACGAATTCTAGATCTTGAGACAAATGGCAGTATTCATCC
ACAATTTTAAAAGAAAAGGGGGGATTGGGGGGTACAGTGCAGGGGAAAGAATAGTAGACATAATAGCAAC
AGACATACAAACTAAAGAATTACAAAAACAAATTACAAAAATTCAAAATTTTCGGGTTTATTACAGGGAC
AGCAGAGATCCACTTTGGCGCCGGCTCGAGGCCTGCAGGTGCAAAGATGGATAAAGTTTTAAACAGAGAG
GAATCTTTGCAGCTAATGGACCTTCTAGGTCTTGAAAGGAGTGGGAATTGGCTCCGGTGCCCGTCAGTGG
GCAGAGCGCACATCGCCCACAGTCCCCGAGAAGTTGGGGGGAGGGGTCGGCAATTGAACCGGTGCCTAGA
GAAGGTGGCGCGGGGTAAACTGGGAAAGTGATGTCGTGTACTGGCTCCGCCTTTTTCCCGAGGGTGGGGG
AGAACCGTATATAAGTGCAGTAGTCGCCGTGAACGTTCTTTTTCGCAACGGGTTTGCCGCCAGAACACAG
GTAAGTGCCGTGTGTGGTTCCCGCGGGCCTGGCCTCTTTACGGGTTATGGCCCTTGCGTGCCTTGAATTA
CTTCCACCTGGCTGCAGTACGTGATTCTTGATCCCGAGCTTCGGGTTGGAAGTGGGTGGGAGAGTTCGAG
GCCTTGCGCTTAAGGAGCCCCTTCGCCTCGTGCTTGAGTTGAGGCCTGGCCTGGGCGCTGGGGCCGCCGC
GTGCGAATCTGGTGGCACCTTCGCGCCTGTCTCGCTGCTTTCGATAAGTCTCTAGCCATTTAAAATTTTT
GATGACCTGCTGCGACGCTTTTTTTCTGGCAAGATAGTCTTGTAAATGCGGGCCAAGATCTGCACACTGG
TATTTCGGTTTTTGGGGCCGCGGGCGGCGACGGGGCCCGTGCGTCCCAGCGCACATGTTCGGCGAGGCGG
GGCCTGCGAGCGCGGCCACCGAGAATCGGACGGGGGTAGTCTCAAGCTGGCCGGCCTGCTCTGGTGCCTG
GCCTCGCGCCGCCGTGTATCGCCCCGCCCTGGGCGGCAAGGCTGGCCCGGTCGGCACCAGTTGCGTGAGC
GGAAAGATGGCCGCTTCCCGGCCCTGCTGCAGGGAGCTCAAAATGGAGGACGCGGCGCTCGGGAGAGCGG
GCGGGTGAGTCACCCACACAAAGGAAAAGGGCCTTTCCGTCCTCAGCCGTCGCTTCATGTGACTCCACGG
AGTACCGGGCGCCGTCCAGGCACCTCGATTAGTTCTCGAGCTTTTGGAGTACGTCGTCTTTAGGTTGGGG
GGAGGGGTTTTATGCGATGGAGTTTCCCCACACTGAGTGGGTGGAGACTGAAGTTAGGCCAGCTTGGCAC
TTGATGTAATTCTCCTTGGAATTTGCCCTTTTTGAGTTTGGATCTTGGTTCATTCTCAAGCCTCAGACAG
TGGTTCAAAGTTTTTTTCTTCCATTTCAGGTGTCGTGAGGCTAGCACCGCCACCATGATGGTGCACTGCG
CCGGTTGCGAGCGGCCCATCCTCGACCGCTTTCTGCTGAACGTGCTGGACCGCGCGTGGCACATCAAATG
TGTTCAGTGCTGCGAGTGCAAAACCAACCTCTCGGAGAAGTGCTTCTCGCGCGAGGGCAAGCTCTACTGC
AAAAATGACTTTTTCAGGCGCTTTGGCACGAAATGCGCCGGCTGCGCGCAAGGCATCTCGCCCAGCGACC
TGGTGCGCAAGGCCCGGAGCAAAGTCTTTCACCTCAACTGTTTCACCTGCATGGTGTGTAACAAGCAGCT
GTCCACCGGCGAGGAGCTCTACGTCATCGACGAGAACAAGTTCGTGTGCAAAGACGACTACCTGAGCTCA
TCCAGCCTCAAGGAGGGCAGCCTCAACTCAGTGTCATCCTGTACGGACCGCAGTTTGTCCCCGGACCTCC
AGGACGCACTGCAGGACGACCCCAAAGAGACGGACAACTCGACCTCGTCGGACAAGGAGACGGCCAACAA
CGAGAACGAGGAGCAGAACTCGGGCACCAAGCGGCGCGGCCCCCGCACCACCATCAAGGCCAAGCAGCTG
GAGACGCTCAAGGCTGCCTTCGCCGCCACGCCCAAGCCCACGCGCCACATCCGCGAGCAGCTGGCGCAGG
AGACCGGCCTCAACATGCGCGTCATCCAGGTGTGGTTTCAGAACCGACGGTCCAAAGAACGCCGGATGAA
ACAGCTGAGCGCCCTAGGCGCCCGGAGGCACGCCTTCTTCCGGAGTCCGCGGCGCATGCGTCCGCTGGGC
GGCCGCTTGGACGAGTCTGAGATGTTGGGGTCCACCCCGTACACCTACTACGGAGACTACCAAGGCGACT
ACTACGCGCCGGGAAGCAACTACGACTTCTTCGCGCACGGCCCGCCTTCGCAGGCGCAGTCCCCGGCCGA
CTCCAGCTTCCTGGCGGCCTCTGGCCCCGGCTCGACGCCGCTGGGAGCGCTGGAACCGCCGCTCGCCGGC
CCGCACGCCGCGGACAACCCCAGGTTCACCGACATGATCTCGCACCCGGACACACCGAGCCCCGAGCCAG
GCCTGCCGGGCACGCTGCACCCCATGCCCGGCGAGGTATTCAGCGGCGGGCCCAGCCCGCCCTTCCCAAT
GAGCGGCACCAGCGGCTACAGCGGACCCCTGTCGCATCCCAACCCCGAGCTCAACGAAGCCGCCGTGTGG
TAGTAATGAACTAGTCCGTAACTTGAAAGTATTTCGATTTCTTGGCTTTATATATCTTGTGGAAAGGACG
ACATCGGCGATACCCTTGCTTAAGAACGCGTTAAGTCGACAATCAACCTCTGGATTACAAAATTTGTGAA
AGATTGACTGGTATTCTTAACTATGTTGCTCCTTTTACGCTATGTGGATACGCTGCTTTAATGCCTTTGT
ATCATGCTATTGCTTCCCGTATGGCTTTCATTTTCTCCTCCTTGTATAAATCCTGGTTGCTGTCTCTTTA
TGAGGAGTTGTGGCCCGTTGTCAGGCAACGTGGCGTGGTGTGCACTGTGTTTGCTGACGCAACCCCCACT
GGTTGGGGCATTGCCACCACCTGTCAGCTCCTTTCCGGGACTTTCGCTTTCCCCCTCCCTATTGCCACGG
CGGAACTCATCGCCGCCTGCCTTGCCCGCTGCTGGACAGGGGCTCGGCTGTTGGGCACTGACAATTCCGT
GGTGTTGTCGGGGAAATCATCGTCCTTTCCTTGGCTGCTCGCCTGTGTTGCCACCTGGATTCTGCGCGGG
ACGTCCTTCTGCTACGTCCCTTCGGCCCTCAATCCAGCGGACCTTCCTTCCCGCGGCCTGCTGCCGGCTC
TGCGGCCTCTTCCGCGTCTTCGCCTTCGCCCTCAGACGAGTCGGATCTCCCTTTGGGCCGCCTCCCCGCG
TCGACTTTAAGACCAATGACTTACAAGGCAGCTGTAGATCTTAGCCACTTTTTAAAAGAAAAGGGGGGAC
TGGAAGGGCTAATTCACTCCCAACGAAGACAAGATCTGCTTTTTGCTTGTACTGGGTCTCTCTGGTTAGA
CCAGATCTGAGCCTGGGAGCTCTCTGGCTAACTAGGGAACCCACTGCTTAAGCCTCAATAAAGCTTGCCT
TGAGTGCTTCAAGTAGTGTGTGCCCGTCTGTTGTGTGACTCTGGTAACTAGAGATCCCTCAGACCCTTTT
AGTCAGTGTGGAAAATCTCTAGCAGTACGTATAGTAGTTCATGTCATCTTATTATTCAGTATTTATAACT
TGCAAAGAAATGAATATCAGAGAGTGAGAGGAACTTGTTTATTGCAGCTTATAATGGTTACAAATAAAGC
AATAGCATCACAAATTTCACAAATAAAGCATTTTTTTCACTGCATTCTAGTTGTGGTTTGTCCAAACTCA
TCAATGTATCTTATCATGTCTGGCTCTAGCTATCCCGCCCCTAACTCCGCCCATCCCGCCCCTAACTCCG
CCCAGTTCCGCCCATTCTCCGCCCCATGGCTGACTAATTTTTTTTATTTATGCAGAGGCCGAGGCCGCCT
CGGCCTCTGAGCTATTCCAGAAGTAGTGAGGAGGCTTTTTTGGAGGCCTAGGGACGTACCCAATTCGCCC
TATAGTGAGTCGTATTACGCGCGCTCACTGGCCGTCGTTTTACAACGTCGTGACTGGGAAAACCCTGGCG
TTACCCAACTTAATCGCCTTGCAGCACATCCCCCTTTCGCCAGCTGGCGTAATAGCGAAGAGGCCCGCAC
CGATCGCCCTTCCCAACAGTTGCGCAGCCTGAATGGCGAATGGG
[124 nt withheld, positions 6905-7028]
C
[91 nt withheld, positions 7030-7120]
A
[49 nt withheld, positions 7122-7170]
CCTTTGACGTTGGAGTCCACGTTCTTT
[37 nt withheld, positions 7198-7234]
ACCCTATCTCGGTCTATTCTTTTGATTTATAAGGGATTTTGCCGATTTCGGCCTATTGGTTAAAAAATGA
GCTGATTTAACAAAAATTTAACGCGAATTTTAACAAAATATTAACGCTTACAATTTAGGTGGCACTTTTC
GGGGAAATGTGCGCGGAACCCCTATTTGTTTATTTTTCTAAATACATTCAAATATGTATCCGCTCATGAG
ACAATAACCCTGATAAATGCTTCAATAATATTGAAAAAGGAAGAGTATGAGTATTCAACATTTCCGTGTC
GCCCTTATTCCCTTTTTTGCGGCATTTTGCCTTCCTGTTTTTGCTCACCCAGAAACGCTGGTGAAAGTAA
AAGATGCTGAAGATCAGTTGGGTGCACGAGTGGGTTACATCGAACTGGATCTCAACAGCGGTAAGATCCT
TGAGAGTTTTCGCCCCGAAGAACGTTTTCCAATGATGAGCACTTTTAAAGTTCTGCTATGTGGCGCGGTA
TTATCCCGTATTGACGCCGGGCAAGAGCAACTCGGTCGCCGCATACACTATTCTCAGAATGACTTGGTTG
AGTACTCACCAGTCACAGAAAAGCATCTTACGGATGGCATGACAGTAAGAGAATTATGCAGTGCTGCCAT
AACCATGAGTGATAACACTGCGGCCAACTTACTTCTGACAACGATCGGAGGACCGAAGGAGCTAACCGCT
TTTTTGCACAACATGGGGGATCATGTAACTCGCCTTGATCGTTGGGAACCGGAGCTGAATGAAGCCATAC
CAAACGACGAGCGTGACACCACGATGCCTGTAGCAATGGCAACAACGTTGCGCAAACTATTAACTGGCGA
ACTACTTACTCTAGCTTCCCGGCAACAATTAATAGACTGGATGGAGGCGGATAAAGTTGCAGGACCACTT
CTGCGCTCGGCCCTTCCGGCTGGCTGGTTTATTGCTGATAAATCTGGAGCCGGTGAGCGTGGGTCTCGCG
GTATCATTGCAGCACTGGGGCCAGATGGTAAGCCCTCCCGTATCGTAGTTATCTACACGACGGGGAGTCA
GGCAACTATGGATGAACGAAATAGACAGATCGCTGAGATAGGTGCCTCACTGATTAAGCATTGGTAACTG
TCAGACCAAGTTTACTCATATATACTTTAGATTGATTTAAAACTTCATTTTTAATTTAAAAGGATCTAGG
TGAAGATCCTTTTTGATAATCTCATGACCAAAATCCCTTAACGTGAGTTTTCGTTCCACTGAGCGTCAGA
CCCCGTAGAAAAGATCAAAGGATCTTCTTGAGATCCTTTTTTTCTGCGCGTAATCTGCTGCTTGCAAACA
AAAAAACCACCGCTACCAGCGGTGGTTTGTTTGCCGGATCAAGAGCTACCAACTCTTTTTCCGAAGGTAA
CTGGCTTCAGCAGAGCGCAGATACCAAATACTGTTCTTCTAGTGTAGCCGTAGTTAGGCCACCACTTCAA
GAACTCTGTAGCACCGCCTACATACCTCGCTCTGCTAATCCTGTTACCAGTGGCTGCTGCCAGTGGCGAT
AAGTCGTGTCTTACCGGGTTGGACTCAAGACGATAGTTACCGGATAAGGCGCAGCGGTCGGGCTGAACGG
GGGGTTCGTGCACACAGCCCAGCTTGGAGCGAACGACCTACACCGAACTGAGATACCTACAGCGTGAGCT
ATGAGAAAGCGCCACGCTTCCCGAAGGGAGAAAGGCGGACAGGTATCCGGTAAGCGGCAGGGTCGGAACA
GGAGAGCGCACGAGGGAGCTTCCAGGGGGAAACGCCTGGTATCTTTATAGTCCTGTCGGGTTTCGCCACC
TCTGACTTGAGCGTCGATTTTTGTGATGCTCGTCAGGGGGGCGGAGCCTATGGAAAAACGCCAGCAACGC
GGCCTTTTTACGGTTCCTGGCCTTTTGCTGGCCTTTTGCTCACATGTTCTTTCCTGCGTTATCCCCTGAT
TCTGTGGATAACCGTATTACCGCCTTTGAGTGAGCTGATACCGCTCGCCGCAGCCGAACGACCGAGCGCA
GCGAGTCAGTGAGCGAGGAAGCGGAAGAGCGCCCAATACGCAAACCGCCTCTCCCCGCGCGTTGGCCGAT
TCATTAATGCAGCTGGCACGACAGGTTTCCCGACTGGAAAGCGGGCAGTGAGCGCAACGCAATTAATGTG
AGTTAGCTCACTCATTAGGCACCCCAGGCTTTACACTTTATGCTTCCGGCTCGTATGTTGTGTGGAATTG
TGAGCGGATAACAATTTCACACAGGAAACAGCTATGACCATGATTACGCCAAGCGCGCAATTAACCCTCA
CTAAAGGGAACAAAAGCTGGAGCTGCAAGC
