>Addgene plasmid #141719 | TFORF0819 | depositor partial sequence | sequence record 277294 | Insert
ACCGCCACCATGATGGTGCACTGCGCCGGTTGCGAGCGGCCCATCCTCGACCGCTTTCTGCTGAACGTGC
TGGACCGCGCGTGGCACATCAAATGTGTTCAGTGCTGCGAGTGCAAAACCAACCTCTCGGAGAAGTGCTT
CTCGCGCGAGGGCAAGCTCTACTGCAAAAATGACTTTTTCAGGCGCTTTGGCACGAAATGCGCCGGCTGC
GCGCAAGGCATCTCGCCCAGCGACCTGGTGCGCAAGGCCCGGAGCAAAGTCTTTCACCTCAACTGTTTCA
CCTGCATGGTGTGTAACAAGCAGCTGTCCACCGGCGAGGAGCTCTACGTCATCGACGAGAACAAGTTCGT
GTGCAAAGACGACTACCTGAGCTCATCCAGCCTCAAGGAGGGCAGCCTCAACTCAGTGTCATCCTGTACG
GACCGCAGTTTGTCCCCGGACCTCCAGGACGCACTGCAGGACGACCCCAAAGAGACGGACAACTCGACCT
CGTCGGACAAGGAGACGGCCAACAACGAGAACGAGGAGCAGAACTCGGGCACCAAGCGGCGCGGCCCCCG
CACCACCATCAAGGCCAAGCAGCTGGAGACGCTCAAGGCTGCCTTCGCCGCCACGCCCAAGCCCACGCGC
CACATCCGCGAGCAGCTGGCGCAGGAGACCGGCCTCAACATGCGCGTCATCCAGGTGTGGTTTCAGAACC
GACGGTCCAAAGAACGCCGGATGAAACAGCTGAGCGCCCTAGGCGCCCGGAGGCACGCCTTCTTCCGGAG
TCCGCGGCGCATGCGTCCGCTGGGCGGCCGCTTGGACGAGTCTGAGATGTTGGGGTCCACCCCGTACACC
TACTACGGAGACTACCAAGGCGACTACTACGCGCCGGGAAGCAACTACGACTTCTTCGCGCACGGCCCGC
CTTCGCAGGCGCAGTCCCCGGCCGACTCCAGCTTCCTGGCGGCCTCTGGCCCCGGCTCGACGCCGCTGGG
AGCGCTGGAACCGCCGCTCGCCGGCCCGCACGCCGCGGACAACCCCAGGTTCACCGACATGATCTCGCAC
CCGGACACACCGAGCCCCGAGCCAGGCCTGCCGGGCACGCTGCACCCCATGCCCGGCGAGGTATTCAGCG
GCGGGCCCAGCCCGCCCTTCCCAATGAGCGGCACCAGCGGCTACAGCGGACCCCTGTCGCATCCCAACCC
CGAGCTCAACGAAGCCGCCGTGTGGTAGTAATGAACTAGTCCGTAACTTGAAAGTATTTCGATTTCTTGG
CTTTATATATCTTGTGGAAAGGACGACATCGGCGATACCCTTGCTTAAGA
