>Addgene plasmid #141719 | TFORF0819 | depositor partial sequence | sequence record 277295 | Barcode
CATCGGCGATACCCTTGCTTAAGA
